>Addgene plasmid #120474 | EF1a_POU5F1_P2A_Hygro_Barcode | addgene full sequence | sequence record 234657 | Addgene NGS Result
GTCGACGGATCGGGAGATCTCCCGATCCCCTATGGTGCACTCTCAGTACAATCTGCTCTGATGCCGCATA
GTTAAGCCAGTATCTGCTCCCTGCTTGTGTGTTGGAGGTCGCTGAGTAGTGCGCGAGCAAAATTTAAGCT
ACAACAAGGCAAGGCTTGACCGACAATTGCATGAAGAATCTGCTTAGGGTTAGGCGTTTTGCGCTGCTTC
GCGATGTACGGGCCAGATATACGCGTTGACATTGATTATTGACTAGTTATTAATAGTAATCAATTACGGG
GTCATTAGTTCATAGCCCATATATGGAGTTCCGCGTTACATAACTTACGGTAAATGGCCCGCCTGGCTGA
CCGCCCAACGACCCCCGCCCATTGACGTCAATAATGACGTATGTTCCCATAGTAACGCCAATAGGGACTT
TCCATTGACGTCAATGGGTGGAGTATTTACGGTAAACTGCCCACTTGGCAGTACATCAAGTGTATCATAT
GCCAAGTACGCCCCCTATTGACGTCAATGACGGTAAATGGCCCGCCTGGCATTATGCCCAGTACATGACC
TTATGGGACTTTCCTACTTGGCAGTACATCTACGTATTAGTCATCGCTATTACCATGGTGATGCGGTTTT
GGCAGTACATCAATGGGCGTGGATAGCGGTTTGACTCACGGGGATTTCCAAGTCTCCACCCCATTGACGT
CAATGGGAGTTTGTTTTGGCACCAAAATCAACGGGACTTTCCAAAATGTCGTAACAACTCCGCCCCATTG
ACGCAAATGGGCGGTAGGCGTGTACGGTGGGAGGTCTATATAAGCAGCGCGTTTTGCCTGTACTGGGTCT
CTCTGGTTAGACCAGATCTGAGCCTGGGAGCTCTCTGGCTAACTAGGGAACCCACTGCTTAAGCCTCAAT
AAAGCTTGCCTTGAGTGCTTCAAGTAGTGTGTGCCCGTCTGTTGTGTGACTCTGGTAACTAGAGATCCCT
CAGACCCTTTTAGTCAGTGTGGAAAATCTCTAGCAGTGGCGCCCGAACAGGGACTTGAAAGCGAAAGGGA
AACCAGAGGAGCTCTCTCGACGCAGGACTCGGCTTGCTGAAGCGCGCACGGCAAGAGGCGAGGGGCGGCG
ACTGGTGAGTACGCCAAAAATTTTGACTAGCGGAGGCTAGAAGGAGAGAGATGGGTGCGAGAGCGTCAGT
ATTAAGCGGGGGAGAATTAGATCGCGATGGGAAAAAATTCGGTTAAGGCCAGGGGGAAAGAAAAAATATA
AATTAAAACATATAGTATGGGCAAGCAGGGAGCTAGAACGATTCGCAGTTAATCCTGGCCTGTTAGAAAC
ATCAGAAGGCTGTAGACAAATACTGGGACAGCTACAACCATCCCTTCAGACAGGATCAGAAGAACTTAGA
TCATTATATAATACAGTAGCAACCCTCTATTGTGTGCATCAAAGGATAGAGATAAAAGACACCAAGGAAG
CTTTAGACAAGATAGAGGAAGAGCAAAACAAAAGTAAGACCACCGCACAGCAAGCGGCCGCTGATCTTCA
GACCTGGAGGAGGAGATATGAGGGACAATTGGAGAAGTGAATTATATAAATATAAAGTAGTAAAAATTGA
ACCATTAGGAGTAGCACCCACCAAGGCAAAGAGAAGAGTGGTGCAGAGAGAAAAAAGAGCAGTGGGAATA
GGAGCTTTGTTCCTTGGGTTCTTGGGAGCAGCAGGAAGCACTATGGGCGCAGCGTCAATGACGCTGACGG
TACAGGCCAGACAATTATTGTCTGGTATAGTGCAGCAGCAGAACAATTTGCTGAGGGCTATTGAGGCGCA
ACAGCATCTGTTGCAACTCACAGTCTGGGGCATCAAGCAGCTCCAGGCAAGAATCCTGGCTGTGGAAAGA
TACCTAAAGGATCAACAGCTCCTGGGGATTTGGGGTTGCTCTGGAAAACTCATTTGCACCACTGCTGTGC
CTTGGAATGCTAGTTGGAGTAATAAATCTCTGGAACAGATTTGGAATCACACGACCTGGATGGAGTGGGA
CAGAGAAATTAACAATTACACAAGCTTAATACACTCCTTAATTGAAGAATCGCAAAACCAGCAAGAAAAG
AATGAACAAGAATTATTGGAATTAGATAAATGGGCAAGTTTGTGGAATTGGTTTAACATAACAAATTGGC
TGTGGTATATAAAATTATTCATAATGATAGTAGGAGGCTTGGTAGGTTTAAGAATAGTTTTTGCTGTACT
TTCTATAGTGAATAGAGTTAGGCAGGGATATTCACCATTATCGTTTCAGACCCACCTCCCAACCCCGAGG
GGACCCGACAGGCCCGAAGGAATAGAAGAAGAAGGTGGAGAGAGAGACAGAGACAGATCCATTCGATTAG
TGAACGGATCGGCACTGCGTGCGCCAATTCTGCAGACAAATGGCAGTATTCATCCACAATTTTAAAAGAA
AAGGGGGGATTGGGGGGTACAGTGCAGGGGAAAGAATAGTAGACATAATAGCAACAGACATACAAACTAA
AGAATTACAAAAACAAATTACAAAAATTCAAAATTTTCGGGTTTATTACAGGGACAGCAGAGATCCAGTT
TGGTTAATTAATCGATAAGCTTTGCAAAGATGGATAAAGTTTTAAACAGAGAGGAATCTTTGCAGCTAAT
GGACCTTCTAGGTCTTGAAAGGAGTGGGAATTGGCTCCGGTGCCCGTCAGTGGGCAGAGCGCACATCGCC
CACAGTCCCCGAGAAGTTGGGGGGAGGGGTCGGCAATTGAACCGGTGCCTAGAGAAGGTGGCGCGGGGTA
AACTGGGAAAGTGATGTCGTGTACTGGCTCCGCCTTTTTCCCGAGGGTGGGGGAGAACCGTATATAAGTG
CAGTAGTCGCCGTGAACGTTCTTTTTCGCAACGGGTTTGCCGCCAGAACACAGGTAAGTGCCGTGTGTGG
TTCCCGCGGGCCTGGCCTCTTTACGGGTTATGGCCCTTGCGTGCCTTGAATTACTTCCACCTGGCTGCAG
TACGTGATTCTTGATCCCGAGCTTCGGGTTGGAAGTGGGTGGGAGAGTTCGAGGCCTTGCGCTTAAGGAG
CCCCTTCGCCTCGTGCTTGAGTTGAGGCCTGGCCTGGGCGCTGGGGCCGCCGCGTGCGAATCTGGTGGCA
CCTTCGCGCCTGTCTCGCTGCTTTCGATAAGTCTCTAGCCATTTAAAATTTTTGATGACCTGCTGCGACG
CTTTTTTTCTGGCAAGATAGTCTTGTAAATGCGGGCCAAGATCTGCACACTGGTATTTCGGTTTTTGGGG
CCGCGGGCGGCGACGGGGCCCGTGCGTCCCAGCGCACATGTTCGGCGAGGCGGGGCCTGCGAGCGCGGCC
ACCGAGAATCGGACGGGGGTAGTCTCAAGCTGGCCGGCCTGCTCTGGTGCCTGGCCTCGCGCCGCCGTGT
ATCGCCCCGCCCTGGGCGGCAAGGCTGGCCCGGTCGGCACCAGTTGCGTGAGCGGAAAGATGGCCGCTTC
CCGGCCCTGCTGCAGGGAGCTCAAAATGGAGGACGCGGCGCTCGGGAGAGCGGGCGGGTGAGTCACCCAC
ACAAAGGAAAAGGGCCTTTCCGTCCTCAGCCGTCGCTTCATGTGACTCCACGGAGTACCGGGCGCCGTCC
AGGCACCTCGATTAGTTCTCGAGCTTTTGGAGTACGTCGTCTTTAGGTTGGGGGGAGGGGTTTTATGCGA
TGGAGTTTCCCCACACTGAGTGGGTGGAGACTGAAGTTAGGCCAGCTTGGCACTTGATGTAATTCTCCTT
GGAATTTGCCCTTTTTGAGTTTGGATCTTGGTTCATTCTCAAGCCTCAGACAGTGGTTCAAAGTTTTTTT
CTTCCATTTCAGGTGTCGTGAGGAATTAGCTTGGTACTAATACGACTCACTATAGGGAGACCCAAGCTGG
CTAGGTAAGCTTGATATCGAATTCCTGCAGCCCGGGGGATCCCGCCACCATGGCGGGACACCTGGCTTCA
GATTTTGCCTTCTCGCCCCCTCCAGGTGGTGGAGGTGATGGGCCAGGGGGGCCGGAGCCGGGCTGGGTTG
ATCCTCGGACCTGGCTAAGCTTCCAAGGCCCTCCTGGAGGGCCAGGAATCGGGCCGGGGGTTGGGCCAGG
CTCTGAGGTGTGGGGGATTCCCCCATGCCCCCCGCCGTATGAGTTCTGTGGGGGGATGGCGTACTGTGGG
CCCCAGGTTGGAGTGGGGCTAGTGCCCCAAGGCGGCTTGGAGACCTCTCAGCCTGAGGGCGAAGCAGGAG
TCGGGGTGGAGAGCAACTCCGATGGGGCCTCCCCGGAGCCCTGCACCGTCACCCCTGGTGCCGTGAAGCT
GGAGAAGGAGAAGCTGGAGCAAAACCCGGAGGAGTCCCAGGACATCAAAGCTCTGCAGAAAGAACTCGAG
CAATTTGCCAAGCTCCTGAAGCAGAAGAGGATCACCCTGGGATATACACAGGCCGATGTGGGGCTCACCC
TGGGGGTTCTATTTGGGAAGGTATTCAGCCAAACGACCATCTGCCGCTTTGAGGCTCTGCAGCTTAGCTT
CAAGAACATGTGTAAGCTGCGGCCCTTGCTGCAGAAGTGGGTGGAGGAAGCTGACAACAATGAAAATCTT
CAGGAGATATGCAAAGCAGAAACCCTCGTGCAGGCCCGAAAGAGAAAGCGAACCAGTATCGAGAACCGAG
TGAGAGGCAACCTGGAGAATTTGTTCCTGCAGTGCCCGAAACCCACACTGCAGCAGATCAGCCACATCGC
CCAGCAGCTTGGGCTCGAGAAGGATGTGGTCCGAGTGTGGTTCTGTAACCGGCGCCAGAAGGGCAAGCGA
TCAAGCAGCGACTATGCACAACGAGAGGATTTTGAGGCTGCTGGGTCTCCTTTCTCAGGGGGACCAGTGT
CCTTTCCTCTGGCCCCAGGGCCCCATTTTGGTACCCCAGGCTATGGGAGCCCTCACTTCACTGCACTGTA
CTCCTCGGTCCCTTTCCCTGAGGGGGAAGCCTTTCCCCCTGTCTCTGTCACCACTCTGGGCTCTCCCATG
CATTCAAACGGATCCGGCGCAACAAACTTCTCTCTGCTGAAACAAGCCGGAGATGTCGAAGAGAATCCTG
GACCGATGAAAAAGCCTGAACTCACCGCGACGTCTGTCGAGAAGTTTCTGATCGAAAAGTTCGACAGCGT
CTCCGACCTGATGCAGCTCTCGGAGGGCGAAGAATCTCGTGCTTTCAGCTTCGATGTAGGAGGGCGTGGA
TATGTCCTGCGGGTAAATAGCTGCGCCGATGGTTTCTACAAAGATCGTTATGTTTATCGGCACTTTGCAT
CGGCCGCGCTCCCGATTCCGGAAGTGCTTGACATTGGGGAATTCAGCGAGAGCCTGACCTATTGCATCTC
CCGCCGTGCACAGGGTGTCACGTTGCAAGACCTGCCTGAAACCGAACTGCCCGCTGTTCTGCAGCCGGTC
GCGGAGGCCATGGATGCGATCGCTGCGGCCGATCTTAGCCAGACGAGCGGGTTCGGCCCATTCGGACCGC
AAGGAATCGGTCAATACACTACATGGCGTGATTTCATATGCGCGATTGCTGATCCCCATGTGTATCACTG
GCAAACTGTGATGGACGACACCGTCAGTGCGTCCGTCGCGCAGGCTCTCGATGAGCTGATGCTTTGGGCC
GAGGACTGCCCCGAAGTCCGGCACCTCGTGCACGCGGATTTCGGCTCCAACAATGTCCTGACGGACAATG
GCCGCATAACAGCGGTCATTGACTGGAGCGAGGCGATGTTCGGGGATTCCCAATACGAGGTCGCCAACAT
CTTCTTCTGGAGGCCGTGGTTGGCTTGTATGGAGCAGCAGACGCGCTACTTCGAGCGGAGGCATCCGGAG
CTTGCAGGATCGCCGCGGCTCCGGGCGTATATGCTCCGCATTGGTCTTGACCAACTCTATCAGAGCTTGG
TTGACGGCAATTTCGATGATGCAGCTTGGGCGCAGGGTCGATGCGACGCAATCGTCCGATCCGGAGCCGG
GACTGTCGGGCGTACACAAATCGCCCGCAGAAGCGCGGCCGTCTGGACCGATGGCTGTGTAGAAGTACTC
GCCGATAGTGGAAACCGACGCCCCAGCACTCGTCCGAGGGCAAAGGAATAAGTTGGAACTATTTCCTGGC
TGTTACGCGCAGACAGTGCGGCCTGCTCGCTACTGACGGGCTTGTTAAACAGTGAACCGCCCGCCCCACG
ACCCGCAGCGCCCGACCGAAAGGAGCGCACGACCCCATGCATCGAACAAAAGAAAAGGGGGGACTGGAAG
GGCTAATTCACTCCCAACGAAGACAAGATATCATAACTTCGTATAGCATACATTATACGAAGTTATCGGC
TAGCTGGTCCGGACTGTACTGGGTCTCTCTGGTTAGACCAGATCTGAGCCTGGGAGCTCTCTGGCTAACT
AGGGAACCCACTGCTTAAGCCTCAATAAAGCTTGCCTTGAGTGCTTCAAGTAGTGTGTGCCCGTCTGTTG
TGTGACTCTGGTAACTAGAGATCCCTCAGACCCTTTTAGTCAGTGTGGAAAATCTCTAGCAGGGCCCGTT
TAAACCCGCTGATCAGCCTCGACTGTGCCTTCTAGTTGCCAGCCATCTGTTGTTTGCCCCTCCCCCGTGC
CTTCCTTGACCCTGGAAGGTGCCACTCCCACTGTCCTTTCCTAATAAAATGAGGAAATTGCATCGCATTG
TCTGAGTAGGTGTCATTCTATTCTGGGGGGTGGGGTGGGGCAGGACAGCAAGGGGGAGGATTGGGAAGAC
AATAGCAGGCATGCTGGGGATGCGGTGGGCTCTATGGCTTCTGAGGCGGAAAGAACCAGCTGGGGCTCTA
GGGGGTATCCCC
[124 nt withheld, positions 6873-6996]
C
[91 nt withheld, positions 6998-7088]
A
[49 nt withheld, positions 7090-7138]
CCTTTGACGTTGGAGTCCACGTTCTTT
[37 nt withheld, positions 7166-7202]
ACCCTATCTCGGTCTATTCTTTTGATTTATAAGGGATTTTGCCGATTTCGGCCTATTGGTTAAAAAATGA
GCTGATTTAACAAAAATTTAACGCGAATTAATTCTGTGGAATGTGTGTCAGTTAGGGTGTGGAAAGTCCC
CAGGCTCCCCAGCAGGCAGAAGTATGCAAAGCATGCATCTCAATTAGTCAGCAACCAGGTGTGGAAAGTC
CCCAGGCTCCCCAGCAGGCAGAAGTATGCAAAGCATGCATCTCAATTAGTCAGCAACCATAGTCCCGCCC
CTAACTCCGCCCATCCCGCCCCTAACTCCGCCCAGTTCCGCCCATTCTCCGCCCCATGGCTGACTAATTT
TTTTTATTTATGCAGAGGCCGAGGCCGCCTCTGCCTCTGAGCTATTCCAGAAGTAGTGAGGAGGCTTTTT
TGGAGGCCTAGGCTTTTGCAAAAAGCTCCCGGGAGCTTGTATATCCATTTTCGGATCTGATCAGCACGTG
TTGACAATTAATCATCGGCATAGTATATCGGCATAGTATAATACGACAAGGTGAGGAACTAAACCATGGC
CAAGTTGACCAGTGCCGTTCCGGTGCTCACCGCGCGCGACGTCGCCGGAGCGGTCGAGTTCTGGACCGAC
CGGCTCGGGTTCTCCCGGGACTTCGTGGAGGACGACTTCGCCGGTGTGGTCCGGGACGACGTGACCCTGT
TCATCAGCGCGGTCCAGGACCAGGTGGTGCCGGACAACACCCTGGCCTGGGTGTGGGTGCGCGGCCTGGA
CGAGCTGTACGCCGAGTGGTCGGAGGTCGTGTCCACGAACTTCCGGGACGCCTCCGGGCCGGCCATGACC
GAGATCGGCGAGCAGCCGTGGGGGCGGGAGTTCGCCCTGCGCGACCCGGCCGGCAACTGCGTGCACTTCG
TGGCCGAGGAGCAGGACTGACACGTGCTACGAGATTTCGATTCCACCGCCGCCTTCTATGAAAGGTTGGG
CTTCGGAATCGTTTTCCGGGACGCCGGCTGGATGATCCTCCAGCGCGGGGATCTCATGCTGGAGTTCTTC
GCCCACCCCAACTTGTTTATTGCAGCTTATAATGGTTACAAATAAAGCAATAGCATCACAAATTTCACAA
ATAAAGCATTTTTTTCACTGCATTCTAGTTGTGGTTTGTCCAAACTCATCAATGTATCTTATCATGTCTG
TATACCGTCGACCTCTAGCTAGAGCTTGGCGTAATCATGGTCATAGCTGTTTCCTGTGTGAAATTGTTAT
CCGCTCACAATTCCACACAACATACGAGCCGGAAGCATAAAGTGTAAAGCCTGGGGTGCCTAATGAGTGA
GCTAACTCACATTAATTGCGTTGCGCTCACTGCCCGCTTTCCAGTCGGGAAACCTGTCGTGCCAGCTGCA
TTAATGAATCGGCCAACGCGCGGGGAGAGGCGGTTTGCGTATTGGGCGCTCTTCCGCTTCCTCGCTCACT
GACTCGCTGCGCTCGGTCGTTCGGCTGCGGCGAGCGGTATCAGCTCACTCAAAGGCGGTAATACGGTTAT
CCACAGAATCAGGGGATAACGCAGGAAAGAACATGTGAGCAAAAGGCCAGCAAAAGGCCAGGAACCGTAA
AAAGGCCGCGTTGCTGGCGTTTTTCCATAGGCTCCGCCCCCCTGACGAGCATCACAAAAATCGACGCTCA
AGTCAGAGGTGGCGAAACCCGACAGGACTATAAAGATACCAGGCGTTTCCCCCTGGAAGCTCCCTCGTGC
GCTCTCCTGTTCCGACCCTGCCGCTTACCGGATACCTGTCCGCCTTTCTCCCTTCGGGAAGCGTGGCGCT
TTCTCATAGCTCACGCTGTAGGTATCTCAGTTCGGTGTAGGTCGTTCGCTCCAAGCTGGGCTGTGTGCAC
GAACCCCCCGTTCAGCCCGACCGCTGCGCCTTATCCGGTAACTATCGTCTTGAGTCCAACCCGGTAAGAC
ACGACTTATCGCCACTGGCAGCAGCCACTGGTAACAGGATTAGCAGAGCGAGGTATGTAGGCGGTGCTAC
AGAGTTCTTGAAGTGGTGGCCTAACTACGGCTACACTAGAAGAACAGTATTTGGTATCTGCGCTCTGCTG
AAGCCAGTTACCTTCGGAAAAAGAGTTGGTAGCTCTTGATCCGGCAAACAAACCACCGCTGGTAGCGGTG
GTTTTTTTGTTTGCAAGCAGCAGATTACGCGCAGAAAAAAAGGATCTCAAGAAGATCCTTTGATCTTTTC
TACGGGGTCTGACGCTCAGTGGAACGAAAACTCACGTTAAGGGATTTTGGTCATGAGATTATCAAAAAGG
ATCTTCACCTAGATCCTTTTAAATTAAAAATGAAGTTTTAAATCAATCTAAAGTATATATGAGTAAACTT
GGTCTGACAGTTACCAATGCTTAATCAGTGAGGCACCTATCTCAGCGATCTGTCTATTTCGTTCATCCAT
AGTTGCCTGACTCCCCGTCGTGTAGATAACTACGATACGGGAGGGCTTACCATCTGGCCCCAGTGCTGCA
ATGATACCGCGAGACCCACGCTCACCGGCTCCAGATTTATCAGCAATAAACCAGCCAGCCGGAAGGGCCG
AGCGCAGAAGTGGTCCTGCAACTTTATCCGCCTCCATCCAGTCTATTAATTGTTGCCGGGAAGCTAGAGT
AAGTAGTTCGCCAGTTAATAGTTTGCGCAACGTTGTTGCCATTGCTACAGGCATCGTGGTGTCACGCTCG
TCGTTTGGTATGGCTTCATTCAGCTCCGGTTCCCAACGATCAAGGCGAGTTACATGATCCCCCATGTTGT
GCAAAAAAGCGGTTAGCTCCTTCGGTCCTCCGATCGTTGTCAGAAGTAAGTTGGCCGCAGTGTTATCACT
CATGGTTATGGCAGCACTGCATAATTCTCTTACTGTCATGCCATCCGTAAGATGCTTTTCTGTGACTGGT
GAGTACTCAACCAAGTCATTCTGAGAATAGTGTATGCGGCGACCGAGTTGCTCTTGCCCGGCGTCAATAC
GGGATAATACCGCGCCACATAGCAGAACTTTAAAAGTGCTCATCATTGGAAAACGTTCTTCGGGGCGAAA
ACTCTCAAGGATCTTACCGCTGTTGAGATCCAGTTCGATGTAACCCACTCGTGCACCCAACTGATCTTCA
GCATCTTTTACTTTCACCAGCGTTTCTGGGTGAGCAAAAACAGGAAGGCAAAATGCCGCAAAAAAGGGAA
TAAGGGCGACACGGAAATGTTGAATACTCATACTCTTCCTTTTTCAATATTATTGAAGCATTTATCAGGG
TTATTGTCTCATGAGCGGATACATATTTGAATGTATTTAGAAAAATAAACAAATAGGGGTTCCGCGCACA
TTTCCCCGAAAAGTGCCACCTGAC
Features (pLannotate 1.2.2; 33 found; start..end, strand, type, name):
     31..83      -  misc_feature   bom (fragment): basis of mobility region from pBR322
    238..617     +  enhancer       CMV enhancer: human cytomegalovirus immediate early enhancer
    618..817     +  promoter       CMV promoter: human cytomegalovirus (CMV) immediate early promoter
    835..1015    +  LTR            5' LTR (truncated): truncated 5' long terminal repeat (LTR) from HIV-1
   1062..1187    +  misc_feature   HIV-1 Ψ: packaging signal of human immunodeficiency virus type 1
   1171..1534    +  CDS            HIV-1 gag (fragment): gag protein from human immunodeficiency virus 1; gag
   1680..1913    +  misc_feature   RRE: The Rev response element (RRE) of HIV-1 allows for Rev-dependent mRNA export from the nucleus to the cytoplasm.
   2290..2390    +  CDS            Rev (fragment): human immunodeficiency virus 1 (HIV-1) Rev protein; rev; enhances nuclear export of unspliced and incompletely spliced viral mRNAs
   2440..2557    +  misc_feature   cPPT/CTS: central polypurine tract and central termination sequence of HIV-1
   2620..2686    +  CDS            small t antigen (fragment): SV40 (simian virus 40) small t antigen
   2693..3871    +  promoter       EF-1α promoter: strong constitutive promoter for human elongation factor EF-1α
   3888..3906    +  promoter       T7 promoter: promoter for bacteriophage T7 RNA polymerase
   3926..3962    -  misc_feature   MCS (fragment): pBluescript multiple cloning site
   3970..5049    +  CDS            POU5F1: PO5F1_HUMAN - Also known as OCT3, OCT4, OTF3. Experimental evidence at protein level: Swiss-Prot protein existence level 1. Transcription factor that binds to the octamer motif (5'- ATTTGCAT-3'). Forms a trimeric complex with SOX2 or SOX15 on DNA and controls the expression of a number of genes involved in embryonic development such as YES1, FGF4, UTF1 and ZFP206. Critical for early embryogenesis and for embryonic stem cell pluripotency. From Homo sapiens (Human).
   5116..6138    +  CDS            hph: KHYB_ECOLX - Experimental evidence at protein level: Swiss-Prot protein existence level 1. The aminoglycoside phosphotransferases achieve inactivation of their antibiotic substrates by phosphorylation. Only phosphorylates hygromycin and closely related compounds such as demethyl analogs and destomycin. From Escherichia coli.
   6222..6335    +  CDS            nef (fragment): NEF_HV1LA - Experimental evidence at protein level: Swiss-Prot protein existence level 1. Extracellular Nef protein targets CD4(+) T-lymphocytes for apoptosis by interacting with CXCR4 surface receptors. From Human immunodeficiency virus type 1 group M subtype B (isolate Lai) (HIV-1).
   6333..6366    +  protein_bind   loxP: Cre-mediated recombination occurs in the 8-bp core sequence (GCATACAT). Cre recombinase
   6391..6571    +  LTR            5' LTR (truncated): truncated 5' long terminal repeat (LTR) from HIV-1
   6603..6827    +  polyA_signal   bGH poly(A) signal: bovine growth hormone polyadenylation signal
   6831..6852    +  promoter       SV40 promoter (fragment): SV40 enhancer and early promoter
   6873..7301    +  rep_origin     f1 ori (sequence partly withheld): f1 bacteriophage origin of replication; arrow indicates direction of (+) strand synthesis
   7315..7644    +  promoter       SV40 promoter: SV40 enhancer and early promoter
   7692..7739    +  promoter       EM7 promoter: synthetic bacterial promoter&nbsp
   7758..8132    +  CDS            BleoR: antibiotic-binding protein; Sh ble from Streptoalloteichus hindustanus; confers resistance to bleomycin, phleomycin, and Zeocin™
   8142..8267    +  CDS            ble (fragment): BLE_KLEPN - Experimental evidence at protein level: Swiss-Prot protein existence level 1. Binding protein with a strong affinity to the bleomycin family of antibiotics. Binds to CL990; an antimitotic-antibiotic compound. From Klebsiella pneumoniae.
   8262..8383    +  polyA_signal   SV40 poly(A) signal: SV40 polyadenylation signal
   8456..8472    -  protein_bind   lac operator: The lac repressor binds to the lac operator to inhibit transcription in E. coli. This inhibition can be relieved by adding lactose or isopropyl-β-D-thiogalactopyranoside (IPTG). lac repressor encoded by lacI
   8480..8510    -  promoter       lac promoter: promoter for the E. coli lac operon
   8525..8546    -  protein_bind   CAP binding site: CAP binding activates transcription in the presence of cAMP. E. coli catabolite activator protein
   8559..8651    -  CDS            lacI (fragment): lac repressor; lacI; The lac repressor binds to the lac operator to inhibit transcription in E. coli. This inhibition can be relieved by adding lactose or isopropyl-β-D-thiogalactopyranoside (IPTG).
   8834..9422    -  rep_origin     ori: high-copy-number ColE1/pMB1/pBR322/pUC origin of replication
   9593..10453   -  CDS            AmpR: β-lactamase; bla; confers resistance to ampicillin, carbenicillin, and related antibiotics
  10454..10558   -  promoter       AmpR promoter: bla
