[The description below was written by a language model from this plasmid's Addgene catalogue record and pLannotate feature annotations shown in this document.]
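Description:
EF1a_POU5F1_P2A_Hygro_Barcode is a lentiviral transfer plasmid of about 10.6 kb for stable, constitutive expression of human POU5F1 (OCT4) in mammalian cells. The parental backbone is not named in the record. It is maintained in E. coli through a high-copy ColE1/pUC-type origin with ampicillin resistance, and a recombination-deficient strain (Stbl3) is listed, as is usual for LTR-containing plasmids. The backbone also carries an f1 origin and an SV40/EM7-driven bleomycin/Zeocin resistance cassette, both lying outside the viral genome.

The viral portion has a third-generation-style layout. A CMV enhancer/promoter is fused to a truncated HIV-1 5' LTR to drive genomic RNA production in packaging cells. This is followed by the Ψ packaging signal with a gag fragment, the Rev response element and the cPPT/CTS. Downstream, the human EF-1α promoter drives the 1,080 bp POU5F1 coding sequence, which sits upstream of the hygromycin phosphotransferase gene (hph). By the construct name the two are joined by a P2A self-cleaving peptide, though that element is not annotated. A single transcript therefore yields both the transcription factor and the marker for hygromycin selection of transduced cells. The cassette ends at a truncated 3' LTR preceded by a loxP site, with a bGH polyadenylation signal beyond it.

The barcode is not annotated, so its position is not stated. According to the record it allows the overexpressed transcript to be identified in single-cell RNA-seq. The associated work used such vectors in pooled overexpression screens of cellular reprogramming, with paired fitness and single-cell transcriptome readouts.
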