Addgene plasmid #120474: EF1a_POU5F1_P2A_Hygro_Barcode
Purpose: Barcoded lentiviral vector to express POU5F1 in mammalian cells under control of EF1a promoter. Barcoded for transcript detection in single cell RNA-seq.
Depositing lab: Prashant Mali. Depositing organization: University of California, San Diego (UCSD). Publication: Mapping Cellular Reprogramming via Pooled Overexpression Screens with Paired Fitness and Single-Cell RNA-Sequencing Readout. Parekh U, Wu Y, Zhao D, Worlikar A, Shah N, Zhang K, Mali P. Cell Syst. 2018 Nov 12. pii: S2405-4712(18)30433-2. doi: 10.1016/j.cels.2018.10.008. PubMed 30448000.
Backbone
  Vector backbone: Unknown
  Backbone size w/o insert (bp): 9514
  Vector type: Lentiviral
  Selectable markers: Hygromycin
Growth in bacteria
  Bacterial resistance: Ampicillin, 100 μg/mL
  Growth temperature: 37°C
  Growth strain: Stbl3
  Copy number: High Copy
Gene/Insert
  Gene/Insert name: POU5F1
  Species: H. sapiens (human)
  Insert size (bp): 1080
  Entrez Gene: POU5F1 (a.k.a. OCT3, OCT4, OCT4Borf1, OTF-3, OTF3, OTF4, Oct-3, Oct-4, Oct3/4)
  Promoter: EF1a
  Cloning method: Gibson Cloning
  Sequencing primers: 5′ 5'-ttctcaagcctcagacagtgg-3'
Terms and licenses: Academic/Nonprofit Terms; Industry Terms: Not Available to Industry
Depositor comments: 5' cloning site: BamHI (not destroyed), 3' cloning site: BamHI (not destroyed).
How to cite: EF1a_POU5F1_P2A_Hygro_Barcode was a gift from Prashant Mali (Addgene plasmid # 120474 ; http://n2t.net/addgene:120474 ; RRID:Addgene_120474)
