>Addgene plasmid #120474 | EF1a_POU5F1_P2A_Hygro_Barcode | depositor partial sequence | sequence record 228790 | POU5F1 gene
ATGGCGGGACACCTGGCTTCAGATTTTGCCTTCTCGCCCCCTCCAGGTGGTGGAGGTGATGGGCCAGGGG
GGCCGGAGCCGGGCTGGGTTGATCCTCGGACCTGGCTAAGCTTCCAAGGCCCTCCTGGAGGGCCAGGAAT
CGGGCCGGGGGTTGGGCCAGGCTCTGAGGTGTGGGGGATTCCCCCATGCCCCCCGCCGTATGAGTTCTGT
GGGGGGATGGCGTACTGTGGGCCCCAGGTTGGAGTGGGGCTAGTGCCCCAAGGCGGCTTGGAGACCTCTC
AGCCTGAGGGCGAAGCAGGAGTCGGGGTGGAGAGCAACTCCGATGGGGCCTCCCCGGAGCCCTGCACCGT
CACCCCTGGTGCCGTGAAGCTGGAGAAGGAGAAGCTGGAGCAAAACCCGGAGGAGTCCCAGGACATCAAA
GCTCTGCAGAAAGAACTCGAGCAATTTGCCAAGCTCCTGAAGCAGAAGAGGATCACCCTGGGATATACAC
AGGCCGATGTGGGGCTCACCCTGGGGGTTCTATTTGGGAAGGTATTCAGCCAAACGACCATCTGCCGCTT
TGAGGCTCTGCAGCTTAGCTTCAAGAACATGTGTAAGCTGCGGCCCTTGCTGCAGAAGTGGGTGGAGGAA
GCTGACAACAATGAAAATCTTCAGGAGATATGCAAAGCAGAAACCCTCGTGCAGGCCCGAAAGAGAAAGC
GAACCAGTATCGAGAACCGAGTGAGAGGCAACCTGGAGAATTTGTTCCTGCAGTGCCCGAAACCCACACT
GCAGCAGATCAGCCACATCGCCCAGCAGCTTGGGCTCGAGAAGGATGTGGTCCGAGTGTGGTTCTGTAAC
CGGCGCCAGAAGGGCAAGCGATCAAGCAGCGACTATGCACAACGAGAGGATTTTGAGGCTGCTGGGTCTC
CTTTCTCAGGGGGACCAGTGTCCTTTCCTCTGGCCCCAGGGCCCCATTTTGGTACCCCAGGCTATGGGAG
CCCTCACTTCACTGCACTGTACTCCTCGGTCCCTTTCCCTGAGGGGGAAGCCTTTCCCCCTGTCTCTGTC
ACCACTCTGGGCTCTCCCATGCATTCAAAC
