>Addgene plasmid #120474 | EF1a_POU5F1_P2A_Hygro_Barcode | depositor partial sequence | sequence record 228791 | POU5F1 barcode
CAGACAGTGCGGCCTGCTCG
